>Addgene plasmid #15967 | p405CYC1 | depositor full sequence | sequence record 8452 | Author sequence
TCGCGCGTTTCGGTGATGACGGTGAAAACCTCTGACACATGCAGCTCCCGGAGACGGTCACAGCTTGTCT
GTAAGCGGATGCCGGGAGCAGACAAGCCCGTCAGGGCGCGTCAGCGGGTGTTGGCGGGTGTCGGGGCTGG
CTTAACTATGCGGCATCAGAGCAGATTGTACTGAGAGTGCACCATATCGACTACGTCGTAAGGCCGTTTC
TGACAGAGTAAAATTCTTGAGGGAACTTTCACCATTATGGGAAATGGTTCAAGAAGGTATTGACTTAAAC
TCCATCAAATGGTCAGGTCATTGAGTGTTTTTTATTTGTTGTATTTTTTTTTTTTTAGAGAAAATCCTCC
AATATCAAATTAGGAATCGTAGTTTCATGATTTTCTGTTACACCTAACTTTTTGTGTGGTGCCCTCCTCC
TTGTCAATATTAATGTTAAAGTGCAATTCTTTTTCCTTATCACGTTGAGCCATTAGTATCAATTTGCTTA
CCTGTATTCCTTTACTATCCTCCTTTTTCTCCTTCTTGATAAATGTATGTAGATTGCGTATATAGTTTCG
TCTACCCTATGAACATATTCCATTTTGTAATTTCGTGTCGTTTCTATTATGAATTTCATTTATAAAGTTT
ATGTACAAATATCATAAAAAAAGAGAATCTTTTTAAGCAAGGATTTTCTTAACTTCTTCGGCGACAGCAT
CACCGACTTCGGTGGTACTGTTGGAACCACCTAAATCACCAGTTCTGATACCTGCATCCAAAACCTTTTT
AACTGCATCTTCAATGGCCTTACCTTCTTCAGGCAAGTTCAATGACAATTTCAACATCATTGCAGCAGAC
AAGATAGTGGCGATAGGGTCAACCTTATTCTTTGGCAAATCTGGAGCAGAACCGTGGCATGGTTCGTACA
AACCAAATGCGGTGTTCTTGTCTGGCAAAGAGGCCAAGGACGCAGATGGCAACAAACCCAAGGAACCTGG
GATAACGGAGGCTTCATCGGAGATGATATCACCAAACATGTTGCTGGTGATTATAATACCATTTAGGTGG
GTTGGGTTCTTAACTAGGATCATGGCGGCAGAATCAATCAATTGATGTTGAACCTTCAATGTAGGGAATT
CGTTCTTGATGGTTTCCTCCACAGTTTTTCTCCATAATCTTGAAGAGGCCAAAACATTAGCTTTATCCAA
GGACCAAATAGGCAATGGTGGCTCATGTTGTAGGGCCATGAAAGCGGCCATTCTTGTGATTCTTTGCACT
TCTGGAACGGTGTATTGTTCACTATCCCAAGCGACACCATCACCATCGTCTTCCTTTCTCTTACCAAAGT
AAATACCTCCCACTAATTCTCTGACAACAACGAAGTCAGTACCTTTAGCAAATTGTGGCTTGATTGGAGA
TAAGTCTAAAAGAGAGTCGGATGCAAAGTTACATGGTCTTAAGTTGGCGTACAATTGAAGTTCTTTACGG
ATTTTTAGTAAACCTTGTTCAGGTCTAACACTACCGGTACCCCATTTAGGACCACCCACAGCACCTAACA
AAACGGCATCAACCTTCTTGGAGGCTTCCAGCGCCTCATCTGGAAGTGGGACACCTGTAGCATCGATAGC
AGCACCACCAATTAAATGATTTTCGAAATCGAACTTGACATTGGAACGAACATCAGAAATAGCTTTAAGA
ACCTTAATGGCTTCGGCTGTGATTTCTTGACCAACGTGGTCACCTGGCAAAACGACGATCTTCTTAGGGG
CAGACATAGGGGCAGACATTAGAATGGTATATCCTTGAAATATATATATATATTGCTGAAATGTAAAAGG
TAAGAAAAGTTAGAAAGTAAGACGATTGCTAACCACCTATTGGAAAAAACAATAGGTCCTTAAATAATAT
TGTCAACTTCAAGTATTGTGATGCAAGCATTTAGTCATGAACGCTTCTCTATTCTATATGAAAAGCCGGT
TCCGGCCTCTCACCTTTCCTTTTTCTCCCAATTTTTCAGTTGAAAAAGGTATATGCGTCAGGCGACCTCT
GAAATTAACAAAAAATTTCCAGTCATCGAATTTGATTCTGTGCGATAGCGCCCCTGTGTGTTCTCGTTAT
GTTGAGGAAAAAAATAATGGTTGCTAAGAGATTCGAACTCTTGCATCTTACGATACCTGAGTATTCCCAC
AGTTAACTGCGGTCAAGATATTTCTTGAATCAGGCGCCTTAGACCGCTCGGCCAAACAACCAATTACTTG
TTGAGAAATAGAGTATAATTATCCTATAAATATAACGTTTTTGAACACACATGAACAAGGAAGTACAGGA
CAATTGATTTTGAAGAGAATGTGGATTTTGATGTAATTGTTGGGATTCCATTTTTAATAAGGCAATAATA
TTAGGTATGTGGATATACTAGAAGTTCTCCTCGACCGTCGATATGCGGTGTGAAATACCGCACAGATGCG
TAAGGAGAAAATACCGCATCAGGAAATTGTAAACGTTAATATTTTGTTAAAATTCGCGTTAAATTTTTGT
TAAATCAGCTCATTTTTTAACCAATAGGCCGAAATCGGCAAAATCCCTTATAAATCAAAAGAATAGACCG
AGATAGGGT
[37 nt withheld, positions 2600-2636]
AAAGAACGTGGACTCCAACGTCAAAGG
[49 nt withheld, positions 2664-2712]
T
[91 nt withheld, positions 2714-2804]
G
[124 nt withheld, positions 2806-2929]
CGCGCCATTCGCCATTCAGGCTGCGCAACTGTTGGGAAGGGCGATCGGTGCGGGCCTCTTCGCTATTACG
CCAGCTGGCGAAAGGGGGATGTGCTGCAAGGCGATTAAGTTGGGTAACGCCAGGGTTTTCCCAGTCACGA
CGTTGTAAAACGACGGCCAGTGAGCGCGCGTAATACGACTCACTATAGGGCGAATTGGGTACCGGCCGCA
AATTAAAGCCTTCGAGCGTCCCAAAACCTTCTCAAGCAAGGTTTTCAGTATAATGTTACATGCGTACACG
CGTCTGTACAGAAAAAAAAGAAAAATTTGAAATATAAATAACGTTCTTAATACTAACATAACTATAAAAA
AATAAATAGGGACCTAGACTTCAGGTTGTCTAACTCCTTCCTTTTCGGTTAGAGCGGATGTGGGGGGAGG
GCGTGAATGTAAGCGTGACATAACTAATTACATGACTCGAGGTCGACGGTATCGATAAGCTTGATATCGA
ATTCCTGCAGCCCGGGGGATCCACTAGTTCTAGATTAGTGTGTGTATTTGTGTTTGCGTGTCTATAGAAG
TATAGTAATTTATGCTGCAAAGGTCCTAATGTATAAGGAAAGAATATTTAGAGAAAAGAAGAAAACAAGA
GTTTTATATACATACAGAGCACATGCATGCCATATGATCATGTGTCGTCGCACACATATATATATGCCTG
TATGTGTCAGCACTAAAGTTGCCTGGCCATCCACGCTATATATACACGCCTGGCGGATCTGCTCGAGGAT
TGCCTACGCGTGGGCTTGATCCACCAACCAACGCTCGCCAAATGAGCTCCAGCTTTTGTTCCCTTTAGTG
AGGGTTAATTGCGCGCTTGGCGTAATCATGGTCATAGCTGTTTCCTGTGTGAAATTGTTATCCGCTCACA
ATTCCACACAACATAGGAGCCGGAAGCATAAAGTGTAAAGCCTGGGGTGCCTAATGAGTGAGGTAACTCA
CATTAATTGCGTTGCGCTCACTGCCCGCTTTCCAGTCGGGAAACCTGTCGTGCCAGCTGCATTAATGAAT
CGGCCAACGCGCGGGGAGAGGCGGTTTGCGTATTGGGCGCTCTTCCGCTTCCTCGCTCACTGACTCGCTG
CGCTCGGTCGTTCGGCTGCGGCGAGCGGTATCAGCTCACTCAAAGGCGGTAATACGGTTATCCACAGAAT
CAGGGGATAACGCAGGAAAGAACATGTGAGCAAAAGGCCAGCAAAAGGCCAGGAACCGTAAAAAGGCCGC
GTTGCTGGCGTTTTTCCATAGGCTCCGCCCCCCTGACGAGCATCACAAAAATCGACGCTCAAGTCAGAGG
TGGCGAAACCCGACAGGACTATAAAGATACCAGGCGTTTCCCCCTGGAAGCTCCCTCGTGCGCTCTCCTG
TTCCGACCCTGCCGCTTACCGGATACCTGTCCGCCTTTCTCCCTTCGGGAAGCGTGGCGCTTTCTCATAG
CTCACGCTGTAGGTATCTCAGTTCGGTGTAGGTCGTTCGCTCCAAGCTGGGCTGTGTGCACGAACCCCCC
GTTCAGCCCGACCGCTGCGCCTTATCCGGTAACTATCGTCTTGAGTCCAACCCGGTAAGACACGACTTAT
CGCCACTGGCAGCAGCCACTGGTAACAGGATTAGCAGAGCGAGGTATGTAGGCGGTGCTACAGAGTTCTT
GAAGTGGTGGCCTAACTACGGCTACACTAGAAGGACAGTATTTGGTATCTGCGCTCTGCTGAAGCCAGTT
ACCTTCGGAAAAAGAGTTGGTAGCTCTTGATCCGGCAAACAAACCACCGCTGGTAGCGGTGGTTTTTTTG
TTTGCAAGCAGCAGATTACGCGCAGAAAAAAAGGATCTCAAGAAGATCCTTTGATCTTTTCTACGGGGTC
TGACGCTCAGTGGAACGAAAACTCACGTTAAGGGATTTTGGTCATGAGATTATCAAAAAGGATCTTCACC
TAGATCCTTTTAAATTAAAAATGAAGTTTTAAATCAATCTAAAGTATATATGAGTAAACTTGGTCTGACA
GTTACCAATGCTTAATCAGTGAGGCACCTATCTCAGCGATCTGTCTATTTCGTTCATCCATAGTTGCCTG
ACTCCCCGTCGTGTAGATAACTACGATACGGGAGGGCTTACCATCTGGCCCCAGTGCTGCAATGATACCG
CGAGACCCACGCTCACCGGCTCCAGATTTATCAGCAATAAACCAGCCAGCCGGAAGGGCCGAGCGCAGAA
GTGGTCCTGCAACTTTATCCGCCTCCATCCAGTCTATTAATTGTTGCCGGGAAGCTAGAGTAAGTAGTTC
GCCAGTTAATAGTTTGCGCAACGTTGTTGCCATTGCTACAGGCATCGTGGTGTCACGCTCGTCGTTTGGT
ATGGCTTCATTCAGCTCCGGTTCCCAACGATCAAGGCGAGTTACATGATCCCCCATGTTGTGCAAAAAAG
CGGTTAGCTCCTTCGGTCCTCCGATCGTTGTCAGAAGTAAGTTGGCCGCAGTGTTATCACTCATGGTTAT
GGCAGCACTGCATAATTCTCTTACTGTCATGCCATCCGTAAGATGCTTTTCTGTGACTGGTGAGTACTCA
ACCAAGTCATTCTGAGAATAGTGTATGCGGCGACCGAGTTGCTCTTGCCCGGCGTCAATACGGGATAATA
CCGCGCCACATAGCAGAACTTTAAAAGTGCTCATCATTGGAAAACGTTCTTCGGGGCGAAAACTCTCAAG
GATCTTACCGCTGTTGAGATCCAGTTCGATGTAACCCACTCGTGCACCCAACTGATCTTCAGCATCTTTT
ACTTTCACCAGCGTTTCTGGGTGAGCAAAAACAGGAAGGCAAAATGCCGCAAAAAAGGGAATAAGGGCGA
CACGGAAATGTTGAATACTCATACTCTTCCTTTTTCAATATTATTGAAGCATTTATCAGGGTTATTGTCT
CATGAGCGGATACATATTTGAATGTATTTAGAAAAATAAACAAATAGGGGTTCCGCGCACATTTCCCCGA
AAAGTGCCACCTGACGTCTAAGAAACCATTATTATCATGACATTAACCTATAAAAATAGGCGTATCACGA
GGCCCTTTCGTC
Features (pLannotate 1.2.2; 20 found; start..end, strand, type, name):
    137..187     +  misc_feature   bom (fragment): basis of mobility region from pBR322
    200..301     +  CDS            NFS1 (fragment): NFS1_YEAST - Also known as SPL1 From Saccharomyces cerevisiae (strain ATCC 204508 / S288c) (Baker's yeast).
    663..1757    -  CDS            LEU2: 3-isopropylmalate dehydrogenase, required for leucine biosynthesis; S. cerevisiae LEU2; yeast auxotrophic marker
   1770..2174    -  promoter       LEU2 promoter: S. cerevisiae LEU2
   2314..2391    -  CDS            YO192_YEAST (fragment): Experimental evidence at protein level: Swiss-Prot protein existence level 1. From Saccharomyces cerevisiae (strain ATCC 204508 / S288c) (Baker's yeast).
   2421..2473    +  misc_feature   bom (fragment): basis of mobility region from pBR322
   2474..2929    -  rep_origin     f1 ori (sequence partly withheld): f1 bacteriophage origin of replication; arrow indicates direction of (+) strand synthesis
   2937..3092    -  CDS            lacZα (fragment): LacZα fragment of β-galactosidase; lacZ fragment
   3100..3118    +  promoter       T7 promoter: promoter for bacteriophage T7 RNA polymerase
   3137..3384    -  terminator     CYC1 terminator: S. cerevisiae CYC1; transcription terminator for CYC1
   3385..3453    -  misc_feature   MCS (fragment): pBluescript multiple cloning site
   3761..3779    -  promoter       T3 promoter: promoter for bacteriophage T3 RNA polymerase
   3824..3840    -  protein_bind   lac operator: The lac repressor binds to the lac operator to inhibit transcription in E. coli. This inhibition can be relieved by adding lactose or isopropyl-β-D-thiogalactopyranoside (IPTG). lac repressor encoded by lacI
   3848..3878    -  promoter       lac promoter: promoter for the E. coli lac operon
   3893..3914    -  protein_bind   CAP binding site: CAP binding activates transcription in the presence of cAMP. E. coli catabolite activator protein
   3927..4019    -  CDS            lacI (fragment): lac repressor; lacI; The lac repressor binds to the lac operator to inhibit transcription in E. coli. This inhibition can be relieved by adding lactose or isopropyl-β-D-thiogalactopyranoside (IPTG).
   4202..4790    -  rep_origin     ori: high-copy-number ColE1/pMB1/pBR322/pUC origin of replication
   4961..5821    -  CDS            AmpR: β-lactamase; bla; confers resistance to ampicillin, carbenicillin, and related antibiotics
   5822..5926    -  promoter       AmpR promoter: bla
   6021..35      +  CDS            rop (fragment) (across the origin): Rop protein, which maintains plasmids at low copy number; rop
