[The description below was written by a language model from this plasmid's Addgene catalogue record and pLannotate feature annotations shown in this document.]
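Description:
p405CYC1 is a yeast–E. coli shuttle plasmid of about 6 kb, built on the p405GALS backbone, that provides an empty expression cassette driven by a truncated promoter from the S. cerevisiae CYC1 gene (cytochrome c, isoform 1). In bacteria it is maintained at high copy through a ColE1/pUC-type origin and selected with ampicillin via the β-lactamase gene. An f1 origin is also present, allowing single-stranded DNA production. In yeast the selectable marker is LEU2, expressed from its own promoter, which complements leucine auxotrophy. The feature table shows no yeast replication origin (neither 2μ nor CEN/ARS), which is consistent with an integrating-type vector, although the record does not state this explicitly.

The 948 bp insert was transferred as a SacI–NgoMIV fragment from the related plasmid p404CYC1, and the CYC1 promoter itself lies between the SacI and XbaI sites. The annotation software did not label the promoter. It most plausibly occupies the unannotated stretch between the T3 promoter and the remaining pBluescript polylinker fragment, which is followed in the same orientation by the CYC1 transcription terminator. A coding sequence cloned into the polylinker would therefore be transcribed from the truncated CYC1 promoter and terminated by the CYC1 terminator. Flanking T7 and T3 promoters, lac promoter/operator elements and a lacZα fragment are remnants of the pBluescript-derived backbone, as are the small bom, rop, lacI and neighbouring yeast gene fragments. No gene of interest is present, so the plasmid serves as a cloning vector for expressing user-supplied genes in budding yeast under LEU2 selection.
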