Addgene plasmid #15967: p405CYC1
Depositing lab: Nicolas Buchler & Fred Cross. Depositing organization: Rockefeller University.
Backbone
  Vector backbone: p405GALS
  Backbone manufacturer: N. Buchler
  Backbone size w/o insert (bp): 5074
  Vector type: Bacterial Expression, Yeast Expression
  Selectable markers: LEU2
Growth in bacteria
  Bacterial resistance: Ampicillin, 100 μg/mL
  Growth temperature: 37°C
  Growth strain: DH5alpha
  Copy number: High Copy
Gene/Insert
  Gene/Insert name: p405CYC1 (alt names: truncated CYC1 promoter; Cytochrome c, isoform 1)
  Species: S. cerevisiae (budding yeast)
  Insert size (bp): 948
  Mutation: CYC1 promoter is between SacI and XbaI restriction sites.
  Entrez Gene: CYC1 (a.k.a. YJR048W)
  Cloning method: Restriction Enzyme; 5′ cloning site SacI (not destroyed); 3′ cloning site NgoMIV (not destroyed)
  Sequencing primers: 5′ M13 Reverse
Resource information
  A portion of this plasmid was derived from a plasmid made by: Insert was cut from p404CYC1, which was obtained from Ben Timney.
Terms and licenses: Academic/Nonprofit Terms; Industry Terms: Not Available to Industry
How to cite: p405CYC1 was a gift from Nicolas Buchler & Fred Cross (Addgene plasmid # 15967 ; http://n2t.net/addgene:15967 ; RRID:Addgene_15967)
