>Addgene plasmid #15967 | p405CYC1 | addgene partial sequence | sequence record 22333 | 15967 with M13R
ATTAACCCTCACTAAAGGGACAAAAGCTGGAGCTCATTTGGCGAGCGTTGGTTGGTGGATCAAGCCCACG
CGTAGGCAATCCTCGAGCAGATCCGCCAGGCGTGTATATATAGCGTGGATGGCCAGGCAACTTTAGTGCT
GACACATACAGGCATATATATATGTGTGCGACGACACATGATCATATGGCATGCATGTGCTCTGTATGTA
TATAAAACTCTTGTTTTCTTCTTTTCTCTAAATATTCTTTCCTTATACATTAGGACCTTTGCAGCATAAA
TTACTATACTTCTATAGACACGCAAACACAAATACACACACTAATCTAGAACTAGTGGATCCCCCGGGCT
GCAGGAATTCGATATCAAGCTTATCGATACCGTCGACCTCGAGTCATGTAATTAGTTATGTCACGCTTAC
ATTCACGCCCTCCCCCCACATCCGCTCTAACCGAAAAGGAAGGAGTTAGACAACCTGAAGTCTAGGTCCC
TATTTATTTTTTTATAGTTATGTTAGTATTAAGAACGTTATTTATATTTCAAATTTTTCTTTTTTTTCTG
TACAGACGCGTGTACGCATGTAACATTATACTGAAAACCTTGCTTGAGAAGGTTTTGGGACGCTCGAAGG
CTTTAATTTGCGGCCGGTACCCAATTCGCCCTATAGTGAGTCGTATTACGCGCGCTCACTGGCCGTCGTT
TTACAACGTCGTGACTGGGAAA
